Addgene plasmid #173009: DHFR-mNeon-GluA1
Purpose: For light regulated release of GluA1 from the endoplasmic reticulum. Driven by synapsin promoter. Intracellular trafficking can be better visualized with mNeon.
Depositing lab: Matthew Kennedy. Depositing organization: University of Colorado Denver and Anschutz Medical Campus. Publication: zapERtrap: A light-regulated ER release system reveals unexpected neuronal trafficking pathways. Bourke AM, Schwartz SL, Bowen AB, Kleinjan MS, Winborn CS, Kareemo DJ, Gutnick A, Schwarz TL, Kennedy MJ. J Cell Biol. 2021 Sep 6;220(9). pii: 212461. doi: 10.1083/jcb.202103186. Epub 2021 Jul 9. PubMed 34241635.
Backbone
  Vector backbone: pCAG
  Backbone size w/o insert (bp): 4872
  Total vector size (bp): 8877
  Vector type: Mammalian Expression
Growth in bacteria
  Bacterial resistance: Ampicillin, 100 μg/mL
  Growth temperature: 37°C
  Growth strain: DH5alpha
  Copy number: High Copy
Gene/Insert
  Gene/Insert name: DHFR-mNeon-GluA1
  Species: R. norvegicus (rat)
  Insert size (bp): 4005
  Promoter: Chicken beta actin (CAG)
  Tag / fusion protein: mNeon (N terminal on insert); DHFR (N terminal on insert)
  Cloning method: Gibson Cloning
  Sequencing primers: 5′ tcctacagctcctgggcaac; 3′ cagccaccaccttctgat
Terms and licenses: Academic/Nonprofit Terms; Industry Terms: Not Available to Industry
Depositor comments: Please visit https://www.biorxiv.org/content/10.1101/2020.09.02.278770v1 for bioRxiv preprint.
How to cite: DHFR-mNeon-GluA1 was a gift from Matthew Kennedy (Addgene plasmid # 173009 ; http://n2t.net/addgene:173009 ; RRID:Addgene_173009)
