[The description below was written by a language model from this plasmid's Addgene catalogue record and pLannotate feature annotations shown in this document.]
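Description:
DHFR-mNeon-GluA1 is a mammalian expression plasmid built on a pCAG backbone, about 8.9 kb in total with a roughly 4 kb insert. It is propagated in E. coli through a high-copy ColE1/pUC-type origin and selected with ampicillin via the β-lactamase gene and its native promoter. The backbone also carries an SV40 origin and SV40 poly(A) signal, along with lac promoter/operator remnants that play no evident role in expression.

The payload is a single fusion open reading frame. A human growth hormone signal sequence directs the protein into the secretory pathway and is followed by E. coli dihydrofolate reductase (ecDHFR), the green/yellow fluorescent protein mNeonGreen, a short sequence annotated as an HA epitope fragment, and rat GluA1 (Gria1), an AMPA-type ionotropic glutamate receptor subunit. The tags therefore sit at the N-terminal end of the receptor. Transcription ends at a rabbit β-globin polyadenylation signal.

The record is inconsistent about the promoter. The purpose statement says expression is driven by the synapsin promoter, but the promoter field lists CAG. Both annotated sequences show the CAG arrangement upstream of the fusion (CMV enhancer, chicken β-actin promoter and chimeric intron), and neither has a synapsin element annotated. The two sequence records, the depositor's and a slightly longer partial NGS assembly, otherwise agree on the features present.

The construct belongs to the zapERtrap system and is intended for light-regulated release of GluA1 from the endoplasmic reticulum. The DHFR domain presumably serves as the retention handle, though the record does not describe the mechanism or any partner components. mNeonGreen allows intracellular trafficking of the released receptor to be followed by imaging, with neurons as the context indicated by the associated publication.
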