Features (pLannotate 1.2.2; 24 found; start..end, strand, type, name):
     42..630     -  rep_origin     ori: high-copy-number ColE1/pMB1/pBR322/pUC origin of replication
    801..1661    -  CDS            AmpR: β-lactamase; bla; confers resistance to ampicillin, carbenicillin, and related antibiotics
   1662..1766    -  promoter       AmpR promoter: bla
   1872..2175    +  enhancer       CMV enhancer: human cytomegalovirus immediate early enhancer
   2177..2454    +  promoter       chicken β-actin promoter: No description available
   2455..3467    +  intron         chimeric intron: chimera between introns from chicken β-actin and rabbit β-globin
   3528..3605    +  sig_peptide    hGH signal sequence: human growth hormone signal sequence
   3612..4085    +  CDS            ecDHFR (sequence withheld): E. coli dihydrofolate reductase; folA
   4092..4118    +  CDS            GFP (fragment): green fluorescent protein
   4119..4826    +  CDS            mNeonGreen: mNeonGreen is a basic (constitutively fluorescent) green/yellow fluorescent protein published in 2013, derived from Branchiostoma lanceolatum. It is reported to be a very rapidly-maturing monomer with moderate acid sensitivity.
   4836..4862    +  CDS            3xHA (fragment): three tandem HA epitope tags
   4869..7529    +  CDS            Gria1: GRIA1_RAT - Also known as Glur1. Experimental evidence at protein level: Swiss-Prot protein existence level 1. Ionotropic glutamate receptor. L-glutamate acts as an excitatory neurotransmitter at many synapses in the central nervous system. Binding of the excitatory neurotransmitter L-glutamate induces a conformation change, leading to the opening of the cation channel, and thereby converts the chemical signal to an electrical impulse. The receptor then desensitizes rapidly and enters a transient inactive state, characterized by the presence of bound agonist. In the presence of CACNG4 or CACNG
   7533..7559    +  misc_feature   MCS (fragment): multiple cloning site
   7578..7655    +  CDS            HBB (fragment): HBB_PONPY - Experimental evidence at transcript level: Swiss-Prot protein existence level 2. Involved in oxygen transport from the lung to the various peripheral tissues. From Pongo pygmaeus (Bornean orangutan).
   7726..7777    +  polyA_signal   β-globin poly(A) signal (fragment): rabbit β-globin polyadenylation signal (Gil and Proudfoot, 1987)
   8196..8212    -  protein_bind   lac operator: The lac repressor binds to the lac operator to inhibit transcription in E. coli. This inhibition can be relieved by adding lactose or isopropyl-β-D-thiogalactopyranoside (IPTG). lac repressor encoded by lacI
   8220..8250    -  promoter       lac promoter: promoter for the E. coli lac operon
   8265..8286    -  protein_bind   CAP binding site: CAP binding activates transcription in the presence of cAMP. E. coli catabolite activator protein
   8299..8338    -  CDS            lacI (fragment): lac repressor; lacI; The lac repressor binds to the lac operator to inhibit transcription in E. coli. This inhibition can be relieved by adding lactose or isopropyl-β-D-thiogalactopyranoside (IPTG).
   8345..8367    +  promoter       SV40 promoter (fragment): SV40 enhancer and early promoter
   8391..8526    +  rep_origin     SV40 ori: SV40 origin of replication
   8546..8680    +  polyA_signal   SV40 poly(A) signal: SV40 polyadenylation signal
   8682..8736    -  CDS            lacI (fragment): lac repressor; lacI; The lac repressor binds to the lac operator to inhibit transcription in E. coli. This inhibition can be relieved by adding lactose or isopropyl-β-D-thiogalactopyranoside (IPTG).
   8738..8871    -  rep_origin     RSF ori (fragment): Plasmids containing the RSF 1030 origin of replication can be propagated in E. coli cells that contain additional plasmids with compatible origins.
>Addgene plasmid #173009 | DHFR-mNeon-GluA1 | depositor full sequence | sequence record 335646 | DHFR-mNeon-GluA1 sequence 8877 bps
CAAAAGGCCAGGAACCGTAAAAAGGCCGCGTTGCTGGCGTTTTTCCATAGGCTCCGCCCCCCTGACGAGC
ATCACAAAAATCGACGCTCAAGTCAGAGGTGGCGAAACCCGACAGGACTATAAAGATACCAGGCGTTTCC
CCCTGGAAGCTCCCTCGTGCGCTCTCCTGTTCCGACCCTGCCGCTTACCGGATACCTGTCCGCCTTTCTC
CCTTCGGGAAGCGTGGCGCTTTCTCATAGCTCACGCTGTAGGTATCTCAGTTCGGTGTAGGTCGTTCGCT
CCAAGCTGGGCTGTGTGCACGAACCCCCCGTTCAGCCCGACCGCTGCGCCTTATCCGGTAACTATCGTCT
TGAGTCCAACCCGGTAAGACACGACTTATCGCCACTGGCAGCAGCCACTGGTAACAGGATTAGCAGAGCG
AGGTATGTAGGCGGTGCTACAGAGTTCTTGAAGTGGTGGCCTAACTACGGCTACACTAGAAGRACAGTAT
TTGGTATCTGCGCTCTGCTGAAGCCAGTTACCTTCGGAAAAAGAGTTGGTAGCTCTTGATCCGGCAAACA
AACCACCGCTGGTAGCGGTGGTTTTTTTGTTTGCAAGCAGCAGATTACGCGCAGAAAAAAAGGATCTCAA
GAAGATCCTTTGATCTTTTCTACGGGGTCTGACGCTCAGTGGAACGAAAACTCACGTTAAGGGATTTTGG
TCATGAGATTATCAAAAAGGATCTTCACCTAGATCCTTTTAAATTAAAAATGAAGTTTTAAATCAATCTA
AAGTATATATGAGTAAACTTGGTCTGACAGTTACCAATGCTTAATCAGTGAGGCACCTATCTCAGCGATC
TGTCTATTTCGTTCATCCATAGTTGCCTGACTCCCCGTCGTGTAGATAACTACGATACGGGAGGGCTTAC
CATCTGGCCCCAGTGCTGCAATGATACCGCGAGACCCACGCTCACCGGCTCCAGATTTATCAGCAATAAA
CCAGCCAGCCGGAAGGGCCGAGCGCAGAAGTGGTCCTGCAACTTTATCCGCCTCCATCCAGTCTATTAAT
TGTTGCCGGGAAGCTAGAGTAAGTAGTTCGCCAGTTAATAGTTTGCGCAACGTTGTTGCCATTGCTACAG
GCATCGTGGTGTCACGCTCGTCGTTTGGTATGGCTTCATTCAGCTCCGGTTCCCAACGATCAAGGCGAGT
TACATGATCCCCCATGTTGTGCAAAAAAGCGGTTAGCTCCTTCGGTCCTCCGATCGTTGTCAGAAGTAAG
TTGGCCGCAGTGTTATCACTCATGGTTATGGCAGCACTGCATAATTCTCTTACTGTCATGCCATCCGTAA
GATGCTTTTCTGTGACTGGTGAGTACTCAACCAAGTCATTCTGAGAATAGTGTATGCGGCGACCGAGTTG
CTCTTGCCCGGCGTCAATACGGGATAATACCGCGCCACATAGCAGAACTTTAAAAGTGCTCATCATTGGA
AAACGTTCTTCGGGGCGAAAACTCTCAAGGATCTTACCGCTGTTGAGATCCAGTTCGATGTAACCCACTC
GTGCACCCAACTGATCTTCAGCATCTTTTACTTTCACCAGCGTTTCTGGGTGAGCAAAAACAGGAAGGCA
AAATGCCGCAAAAAAGGGAATAAGGGCGACACGGAAATGTTGAATACTCATACTCTTCCTTTTTCAATAT
TATTGAAGCATTTATCAGGGTTATTGTCTCATGAGCGGATACATATTTGAATGTATTTAGAAAAATAAAC
AAATAGGGGTTCCGCGCACATTTCCCCGAAAAGTGCCACCTGGGTCGACATTGATTATTGACAGTTATTA
ATAGTAATCAATTACGGGGTCATTAGTTCATAGCCCATATATGGAGTTCCGCGTTACATAACTTACGGTA
AATGGCCCGCCTGGCTGACCGCCCAACGACCCCCGCCCATTGACGTCAATAATGACGTATGTTCCCATAG
TAACGCCAATAGGGACTTTCCATTGACGTCAATGGGTGGAGTATTTACGGTAAACTGCCCACTTGGCAGT
ACATCAAGTGTATCATATGCCAAGTACGCCCCCTATTGACGTCAATGACGGTAAATGGCCCGCCTGGCAT
TATGCCCAGTACATGACCTTATGGGACTTTCCTACTTGGCAGTACATCTACGTATTAGTCATCGCTATTA
CCATGGTCGAGGTGAGCCCCACGTTCTGCTTCACTCTCCCCATCTCCCCCCCCTCCCCACCCCCAATTTT
GTATTTATTTATTTTTTAATTATTTTGTGCAGCGATGGGGGCGGGGGGGGGGGGGGGGCGCGCGCCAGGC
GGGGCGGGGCGGGGCGAGGGGCGGGGCGGGGCGAGGCGGAGAGGTGCGGCGGCAGCCAATCAGAGCGGCG
CGCTCCGAAAGTTTCCTTTTATGGCGAGGCGGCGGCGGCGGCGGCCCTATAAAAAGCGAAGCGCGCGGCG
GGCGGGAGTCGCTGCGTTGCCTTCGCCCCGTGCCCCGCTCCGCGCCGCCTCGCGCCGCCCGCCCCGGCTC
TGACTGACCGCGTTACTCCCACAGGTGAGCGGGCGGGACGGCCCTTCTCCTCCGGGCTGTAATTAGCGCT
TGGTTTAATGACGGCTCGTTTCTTTTCTGTGGCTGCGTGAAAGCCTTAAAGGGCTCCGGGAGGGCCCTTT
GTGCGGGGGGGAGCGGCTCGGGGGGTGCGTGCGTGTGTGTGTGCGTGGGGAGCGCCGCGTGCGGCCCGCG
CTGCCCGGCGGCTGTGAGCGCTGCGGGCGCGGCGCGGGGCTTTGTGCGCTCCGCGTGTGCGCGAGGGGAG
CGCGGCCGGGGGCGGTGCCCCGCGGTGCGGGGGGGCTGCGAGGGGAACAAAGGCTGCGTGCGGGGTGTGT
GCGTGGGGGGGTGAGCAGGGGGTGTGGGCGCGGCGGTCGGGCTGTAACCCCCCCCTGCACCCCCCTCCCC
GAGTTGCTGAGCACGGCCCGGCTTCGGGTGCGGGGCTCCGTACGGGGCGTGGCGCGGGGCTCGCCGTGCC
GGGCGGGGGGTGGCGGCAGGTGGGGGTGCCGGGCGGGGCGGGGCCGCCTCGGGCCGGGGAGGGCTCGGGG
GAGGGGCGCGGCGGCCCCCGGAGCGCCGGCGGCTGTCGAGGCGCGGCGAGCCGCAGCCATTGCCTTTTAT
GGTAATCGTGCGAGAGGGCGCAGGGACTTCCTTTGTCCCAAATCTGTGCGGAGCCGAAATCTGGGAGGCG
CCGCCGCACCCCCTCTAGCGGGCGCGGGGCGAAGCGGTGCGGCGCCGGCAGGAAGGAAATGGGCGGGGAG
GGCCTTCGTGCGTCGCCGCGCCGCCGTCCCCTTCTCCCTCTCCAGCCTCGGGGCTGTCCGCGGGGGGACG
GCTGCCTTCGGGGGGGACGGGGCAGGGCGGGGTTCGGCTTCTGGCGTGTGACCGGCGGCTCTAGAGCCTC
TGCTAACCATGTTCATGCCTTCTTCTTTTTCCTACAGCTCCTGGGCAACGTGCTGGTTATTGTGCTGTCT
CATCATTTTGGCAAAGAATTGCTCGAGATGGCTACAGGCTCCCGGACGTCCCTGCTCCTGGCTTTTGGCC
TGCTCTGCCTGCCCTGGCTTCAAGAGGGCAGTGCCGAGCTC
[477 nt withheld, positions 3612-4088]
GACAGTAAAGGAGAAGAACTTTTCACTGGAATGGTGAGCAAGGGCGAGGAGGATAACATGGCCTCTCTCC
CAGCGACACATGAGTTACACATCTTTGGCTCCATCAACGGTGTGGACTTTGACATGGTGGGTCAGGGCAC
CGGCAATCCAAATGATGGTTATGAGGAGTTAAACCTGAAGTCCACCAAGGGTGACCTCCAGTTCTCCCCC
TGGATTCTGGTCCCTCATATCGGGTATGGCTTCCATCAGTACCTGCCCTACCCTGACGGGATGTCGCCTT
TCCAGGCCGCCATGGTAGATGGCTCCGGATACCAAGTCCATCGCACAATGCAGTTTGAAGATGGTGCCTC
CCTTACTGTTAACTACCGCTACACCTACGAGGGAAGCCACATCAAAGGAGAGGCCCAGGTGAAGGGGACT
GGTTTCCCTGCTGACGGTCCTGTGATGACCAACTCGCTGACCGCTGCGGACTGGTGCAGGTCGAAGAAGA
CTTACCCCAACGACAAAACCATCATCAGTACCTTTAAGTGGAGTTACACCACTGGAAATGGCAAGCGCTA
CCGGAGCACTGCGCGGACCACCTACACCTTTGCCAAGCCAATGGCGGCTAACTATCTGAAGAACCAGCCG
ATGTACGTGTTCCGTAAGACGGAGCTCAAGCACTCCAAGACCGAGCTCAACTTCAAGGAGTGGCAAAAGG
CCTTTACCGATGTGATGGGCATGGACGAGCTGTACAAGAAGAAGCTTTACCCATACGATGTTCCAGATTA
CGCTACGCGTTTCCCCAACAATATCCAGATAGGGGGGTTATTTCCAAACCAACAATCACAGGAACATGCG
GCTTTTAGGTTTGCTTTGTCACAACTCACGGAGCCCCCCAAGCTGCTTCCCCAGATCGATATTGTGAACA
TCAGCGACAGCTTTGAGATGACTTACCGTTTCTGTTCCCAGTTCTCCAAAGGAGTCTATGCCATCTTTGG
ATTTTATGAACGAAGGACTGTCAACATGCTGACCTCCTTCTGTGGGGCCCTCCATGTGTGCTTCATTACT
CCAAGTTTTCCTGTTGACACATCCAATCAATTTGTCCTTCAGCTACGCCCGGAACTACAGGAAGCTCTCA
TTAGCATTATCGACCATTACAAGTGGCAAACCTTTGTCTACATTTATGATGCTGACCGGGGCCTGTCAGT
CCTGCAGAGAGTCTTGGATACAGCCGCAGAGAAGAACTGGCAGGTAACGGCTGTCAACATTCTGACAACC
ACCGAGGAAGGATACCGGATGCTCTTTCAGGACCTGGAGAAGAAAAAGGAGAGGCTGGTGGTGGTTGACT
GTGAATCAGAACGCCTCAACGCCATCCTGGGCCAGATCGTGAAGCTAGAAAAGAATGGCATCGGGTACCA
CTACATCCTCGCCAATCTGGGCTTCATGGACATTGACTTAAATAAGTTCAAGGAGAGCGGAGCCAATGTG
ACAGGTTTCCAGCTGGTGAACTACACAGACACGATCCCAGCCAGAATCATGCAGCAATGGAGGACAAGTG
ACTCCCGAGACCATACCAGGGTGGACTGGAAGAGGCCAAAGTACACTTCTGCTCTCACCTATGATGGTGT
CAAGGTGATGGCTGAGGCCTTCCAAAGCCTGCGGAGGCAGAGGATTGACATATCCCGCCGGGGGAATGCT
GGGGACTGTCTGGCTAACCCAGCTGTGCCCTGGGGTCAAGGGATCGACATCCAGAGAGCCCTGCAGCAGG
TGCGCTTCGAAGGTTTGACAGGAAATGTGCAGTTCAACGAGAAAGGGCGCCGGACCAATTACACCCTCCA
CGTGATCGAAATGAAACATGATGGAATCCGAAAGATTGGTTACTGGAATGAAGACGATAAATTTGTCCCC
GCAGCCACCGACGCTCAGGCTGGAGGGGACAACTCAAGCGTCCAGAATAGGACCTACATCGTCACTACTA
TCCTCGAAGATCCTTACGTGATGCTTAAAAAGAATGCCAACCAGTTTGAGGGCAATGACCGCTATGAGGG
CTACTGTGTGGAGCTGGCTGCAGAGATCGCCAAGCACGTGGGCTACTCCTACCGACTTGAGATTGTCAGC
GACGGCAAATATGGAGCCCGGGATCCCGACACAAAGGCTTGGAATGGCATGGTGGGAGAACTGGTCTATG
GAAGAGCAGACGTGGCTGTGGCTCCCTTGACCATAACCTTGGTCCGGGAGGAAGTCATCGACTTCTCCAA
GCCATTCATGAGTTTGGGAATCTCCATTATGATTAAGAAGCCACAGAAGTCCAAGCCAGGTGTCTTCTCC
TTTCTTGACCCTTTGGCCTATGAGATCTGGATGTGTATAGTGTTTGCCTACATTGGAGTGAGCGTCGTCC
TCTTCCTGGTCAGCCGTTTCAGCCCCTACGAATGGCACAGCGAAGAGTTTGAAGAGGGACGAGACCAGAC
AACCAGTGACCAGTCAAATGAGTTTGGCATATTCAACAGCCTGTGGTTCTCCCTGGGGGCCTTCATGCAG
CAAGGATGTGACATTTCCCCCAGGTCCCTGTCCGGACGCATCGTCGGCGGCGTCTGGTGGTTCTTCACTT
TGATCATCATCTCCTCGTACACAGCCAACCTGGCTGCCTTCCTGACTGTGGAGAGGATGGTGTCTCCCAT
TGAGAGTGCAGAGGACCTGGCAAAGCAGACGGAAATTGCTTATGGGACATTGGAAGCAGGCTCCACTAAG
GAGTTCTTCAGGAGATCTAAAATCGCTGTGTTTGAGAAGATGTGGACATACATGAAGTCTGCAGAACCAT
CCGTGTTTGTTCGGACCACAGAGGAAGGCATGATCAGAGTGAGAAAATCTAAAGGCAAATACGCCTACCT
CCTGGAGTCCACCATGAATGAGTATATTGAGCAACGAAAGCCCTGTGACACCATGAAAGTGGGAGGTAAC
TTGGATTCCAAAGGCTATGGCATTGCGACACCCAAGGGGTCCGCCCTGAGAAATCCAGTAAACCTGGCAG
TGTTAAAACTGAACGAGCAGGGGCTTTTGGACAAATTGAAAAACAAATGGTGGTACGACAAGGGCGAGTG
CGGCAGCGGGGGAGGTGACTCCAAGGACAAGACCAGCGCTTTGAGCCTCAGCAATGTGGCAGGCGTGTTC
TACATCCTGATTGGAGGGCTGGGACTGGCCATGCTGGTTGCCTTAATCGAGTTCTGCTACAAATCCCGTA
GCGAGTCGAAGCGGATGAAGGGTTTCTGTTTGATCCCACAGCAATCCATCAATGAAGCCATACGGACATC
GACCCTCCCCCGGAACAGTGGGGCAGGAGCCAGCGGAGGAGGCGGCAGTGGAGAGAATGGCCGGGTGGTC
AGCCAGGACTTCCCCAAGTCCATGCAATCCATTCCCTGCATGAGTCACAGTTCAGGGATGCCCTTGGGAG
CCACAGGATTGTAAGAATTCTGCAGTCGACGGTACCGCGGGGTACAAGTAAAGCGGCCGCAATTCACTCC
TCAGGTGCAGGCTGCCTATCAGAAGGTGGTGGCTGGTGTGGCCAATGCCCTGGCTCACAAATACCACTGA
GATCTTTTTCCCTCTGCCAAAAATTATGGGGACATCATGAAGCCCCTTGAGCATCTGACTTCTGGCTAAT
AAAGGAAATTTATTTTCATTGCAATAGTGTGTTGGAATTTTTTGTGTCTATCACTCGGAAGGACATATGG
GAGGGCAAATCATTTAAAACATCAGAATGAGTATTTGGTTTAGAGTTTGGCAACATATGCCCATATGCTG
GCTGCCATGAACAAAGGTTGGCTATAAAGAGGTCATCAGTATATGAAACAGCCCCCTGCTGTCCATTCCT
TATTCCATAGAAAAGCCTTGACTTGAGGTTAGATTTTTTTTATATTTTGTTTTGTGTTATTTTTTTCTTT
AACATCCCTAAAATTTTCCTTACATGTTTTACTAGCCAGATTTTTCCTCCTCTCCTGACTACTCCCAGTC
ATAGCTGTCCCTCTTCTCTTATGGAGATCCCTCGACCTGCACCGTCGACCAGCTGGTCGACGGTGCACCG
TCGACCAGCTTGGCGTAATCATGGTCATAGCTGTTTCCTGTGTGAAATTGTTATCCGCTCACAATTCCAC
ACAACATACGAGCCGGAAGCATAAAGTGTAAAGCCTGGGGTGCCTAATGAGTGAGCTAACTCACATTAAT
TGCGTTGCGCTCACTGCCCGCTTTCCAGTCGGGAAACCTGTCGTGCCAGCGGATCCGCATCTCAATTAGT
CAGCAACCATAGTCCCGCCCCTAACTCCGCCCATCCCGCCCCTAACTCCGCCCAGTTCCGCCCATTCTCC
GCCCCATGGCTGACTAATTTTTTTTATTTATGCAGAGGCCGAGGCCGCCTCGGCCTCTGAGCTATTCCAG
AAGTAGTGAGGAGGCTTTTTTGGAGGCCTAGGCTTTTGCAAAAAGCTAACTTGTTTATTGCAGCTTATAA
TGGTTACAAATAAAGCAATAGCATCACAAATTTCACAAATAAAGCATTTTTTTCACTGCATTCTAGTTGT
GGTTTGTCCAAACTCATCAATGTATCTTATCATGTCTGGATCCGCTGCATTAATGAATCGGCCAACGCGC
GGGGAGAGGCGGTTTGCGTATTGGGCGCTCTTCCGCTTCCTCGCTCACTGACTCGCTGCGCTCGGTCGTT
CGGCTGCGGCGAGCGGTATCAGCTCACTCAAAGGCGGTAATACGGTTATCCACAGAATCAGGGGATAACG
CAGGAAAGAACATGTGAGCAAAAGGCCAG
