Features (pLannotate 1.2.2; 23 found; start..end, strand, type, name):
     79..382     +  enhancer       CMV enhancer: human cytomegalovirus immediate early enhancer
    384..635     +  promoter       chicken β-actin promoter: contains a 21-bp deletion relative to the standard chicken β-actin promoter
    636..1652    +  intron         chimeric intron: chimera between introns from chicken β-actin and rabbit β-globin
   1718..1795    +  sig_peptide    hGH signal sequence: human growth hormone signal sequence
   1802..2275    +  CDS            ecDHFR (sequence withheld): E. coli dihydrofolate reductase; folA
   2282..2308    +  CDS            GFP (fragment): green fluorescent protein
   2309..3016    +  CDS            mNeonGreen: mNeonGreen is a basic (constitutively fluorescent) green/yellow fluorescent protein published in 2013, derived from Branchiostoma lanceolatum. It is reported to be a very rapidly-maturing monomer with moderate acid sensitivity.
   3041..3067    +  CDS            3xHA (fragment): three tandem HA epitope tags
   3110..5770    +  CDS            Gria1: GRIA1_RAT - Also known as Glur1. Experimental evidence at protein level: Swiss-Prot protein existence level 1. Ionotropic glutamate receptor. L-glutamate acts as an excitatory neurotransmitter at many synapses in the central nervous system. Binding of the excitatory neurotransmitter L-glutamate induces a conformation change, leading to the opening of the cation channel, and thereby converts the chemical signal to an electrical impulse. The receptor then desensitizes rapidly and enters a transient inactive state, characterized by the presence of bound agonist. In the presence of CACNG4 or CACNG
   5774..5804    +  misc_feature   MCS (fragment): multiple cloning site
   5822..5899    +  CDS            HBB (fragment): HBB_PONPY - Experimental evidence at transcript level: Swiss-Prot protein existence level 2. Involved in oxygen transport from the lung to the various peripheral tissues. From Pongo pygmaeus (Bornean orangutan).
   5970..6025    +  polyA_signal   β-globin poly(A) signal: rabbit β-globin polyadenylation signal (Gil and Proudfoot, 1987)
   6440..6456    -  protein_bind   lac operator: The lac repressor binds to the lac operator to inhibit transcription in E. coli. This inhibition can be relieved by adding lactose or isopropyl-β-D-thiogalactopyranoside (IPTG). lac repressor encoded by lacI
   6464..6494    -  promoter       lac promoter: promoter for the E. coli lac operon
   6509..6530    -  protein_bind   CAP binding site: CAP binding activates transcription in the presence of cAMP. E. coli catabolite activator protein
   6543..6582    -  CDS            lacI (fragment): lac repressor; lacI; The lac repressor binds to the lac operator to inhibit transcription in E. coli. This inhibition can be relieved by adding lactose or isopropyl-β-D-thiogalactopyranoside (IPTG).
   6589..6611    +  promoter       SV40 promoter (fragment): SV40 enhancer and early promoter
   6635..6770    +  rep_origin     SV40 ori: SV40 origin of replication
   6790..6924    +  polyA_signal   SV40 poly(A) signal: SV40 polyadenylation signal
   6926..6980    -  CDS            lacI (fragment): lac repressor; lacI; The lac repressor binds to the lac operator to inhibit transcription in E. coli. This inhibition can be relieved by adding lactose or isopropyl-β-D-thiogalactopyranoside (IPTG).
   7163..7751    -  rep_origin     ori: high-copy-number ColE1/pMB1/pBR322/pUC origin of replication
   7922..8782    -  CDS            AmpR: β-lactamase; bla; confers resistance to ampicillin, carbenicillin, and related antibiotics
   8783..8887    -  promoter       AmpR promoter: bla
>Addgene plasmid #173009 | DHFR-mNeon-GluA1 | addgene full sequence | sequence record 339113 | Addgene Partial NGS Result
GACATTGATTATTGACTAGAGTTATTAATAGTAATCAATTACGGGGTCATTAGTTCATAGCCCATATATG
GAGTTCCGCGTTACATAACTTACGGTAAATGGCCCGCCTGGCTGACCGCCCAACGACCCCCGCCCATTGA
CGTCAATAATGACGTATGTTCCCATAGTAACGCCAATAGGGACTTTCCATTGACGTCAATGGGTGGAGTA
TTTACGGTAAACTGCCCACTTGGCAGTACATCAAGTGTATCATATGCCAAGTACGCCCCCTATTGACGTC
AATGACGGTAAATGGCCCGCCTGGCATTATGCCCAGTACATGACCTTATGGGACTTTCCTACTTGGCAGT
ACATCTACGTATTAGTCATCGCTATTACCATGGTCGAGGTGAGCCCCACGTTCTGCTTCACTCTCCCCAT
CTCCCCCCCCTCCCCACCCCCAATTTTGTATTTATTTATTTTTTAATTATTTTGTGCAGCGATGGGGGCG
GGGGGGGGGGGGGGGGGAGGGGCGGGGCGGGGCGAGGCGGAGAGGTGCGGCGGCAGCCAATCAGAGCGGC
GCGCTCCGAAAGTTTCCTTTTATGGCGAGGCGGCGGCGGCGGCGGCCCTATAAAAAGCGAAGCGCGCGGC
GGGCGGGAGTCGCTGCGCGCTGCCTTCGCCCCGTGCCCCGCTCCGCCGCCGCCTCGCGCCGCCCGCCCCG
GCTCTGACTGACCGCGTTACTCCCACAGGTGAGCGGGCGGGACGGCCCTTCTCCTCCGGGCTGTAATTAG
CGCTTGGTTTAATGACGGCTTGTTTCTTTTCTGTGGCTGCGTGAAAGCCTTGAGGGGCTCCGGGAGGGCC
CTTTGTGCGGGGGGAGCGGCTCGGGGGGTGCGTGCGTGTGTGTGTGCGTGGGGAGCGCCGCGTGCGGCTC
CGCGCTGCCCGGCGGCTGTGAGCGCTGCGGGCGCGGCGCGGGGCTTTGTGCGCTCCGCAGTGTGCGCGAG
GGGAGCGCGGCCGGGGGCGGTGCCCCGCGGTGCGGGGGGGGCTGCGAGGGGAACAAAGGCTGCGTGCGGG
GTGTGTGCGTGGGGGGGTGAGCAGGGGGTGTGGGCGCGTCGGTCGGGCTGCAACCCCCCCTGCACCCCCC
TCCCCGAGTTGCTGAGCACGGCCCGGCTTCGGGTGCGGGGCTCCGTACGGGGCGTGGCGCGGGGCTCGCC
GTGCCGGGCGGGGGGTGGCGGCAGGTGGGGGTGCCGGGCGGGGCGGGGCCGCCTCGGGCCGGGGAGGGCT
CGGGGGAGGGGCGCGGCGGCCCCCGGAGCGCCGGCGGCTGTCGAGGCGCGGCGAGCCGCAGCCATTGCCT
TTTATGGTAATCGTGCGAGAGGGCGCAGGGACTTCCTTTGTCCCAAATCTGTGCGGAGCCGAAATCTGGG
AGGCGCCGCCGCACCCCCTCTAGCGGGCGCGGGGCGAAGCGGTGCGGCGCCGGCAGGAAGGAAATGGGCG
GGGAGGGCCTTCGTGCGTCGCCGCGCCGCCGTCCCCTTCTCCCTCTCCAGCCTCGGGGCTGTCCGCGGGG
GGACGGCTGCCTTCGGGGGGGACGGGGCAGGGCGGGGTTCGGCTTCTGGCGTGTGACCGGCGGCTCTAGA
GCCTCTGCTAACCATGTTCATGCCTTCTTCTTTTTCCTACAGCTCCTGGGCAACGTGCTGGTTATTGTGC
TGTCTCATCATTTTGGCAAAGAATTGCTCGAGCCACCATGGCTACAGGCTCCCGGACGTCCCTGCTCCTG
GCTTTTGGCCTGCTCTGCCTGCCCTGGCTTCAAGAGGGCAGTGCCGAGCTC
[477 nt withheld, positions 1802-2278]
GACAGTAAAGGAGAAGAACTTTTCACTGGAATGGTGAGCAAGGGCGAGGAGGATAACATGGCCTCTCTCC
CAGCGACACATGAGTTACACATCTTTGGCTCCATCAACGGTGTGGACTTTGACATGGTGGGTCAGGGCAC
CGGCAATCCAAATGATGGTTATGAGGAGTTAAACCTGAAGTCCACCAAGGGTGACCTCCAGTTCTCCCCC
TGGATTCTGGTCCCTCATATCGGGTATGGCTTCCATCAGTACCTGCCCTACCCTGACGGGATGTCGCCTT
TCCAGGCCGCCATGGTAGATGGCTCCGGCTACCAAGTCCATCGCACAATGCAGTTTGAAGATGGTGCCTC
CCTTACTGTTAACTACCGCTACACCTACGAGGGAAGCCACATCAAAGGAGAGGCCCAGGTGAAGGGGACT
GGTTTCCCTGCTGACGGTCCTGTGATGACCAACTCGCTGACCGCTGCGGACTGGTGCAGGTCGAAGAAGA
CTTACCCCAACGACAAAACCATCATCAGTACCTTTAAGTGGAGTTACACCACTGGAAATGGCAAGCGCTA
CCGGAGCACTGCGCGGACCACCTACACCTTTGCCAAGCCAATGGCGGCTAACTATCTGAAGAACCAGCCG
ATGTACGTGTTCCGTAAGACGGAGCTCAAGCACTCCAAGACCGAGCTCAACTTCAAGGAGTGGCAAAAGG
CCTTTACCGATGTGATGGGCATGGACGAGCTGTACAAGAGTGCTGGTAGTGCTGGTAAGCTTTACCCATA
CGATGTTCCAGATTACGCTACGCGTGGAGGTGGAGGGGGCGGAGGTGGCGGGGGTTCGCGCTTCCCCAAC
AATATCCAGATAGGGGGGTTATTTCCAAACCAACAATCACAGGAACATGCGGCTTTTAGGTTTGCTTTGT
CACAACTCACGGAGCCCCCCAAGCTGCTTCCCCAGATCGATATTGTGAACATCAGCGACAGCTTTGAGAT
GACTTACCGTTTCTGTTCCCAGTTCTCCAAAGGAGTCTATGCCATCTTTGGATTTTATGAACGAAGGACT
GTCAACATGCTGACCTCCTTCTGTGGGGCCCTCCATGTGTGCTTCATTACTCCAAGTTTTCCTGTTGACA
CATCCAATCAATTTGTCCTTCAGCTACGCCCGGAACTACAGGAAGCTCTCATTAGCATTATCGACCATTA
CAAGTGGCAAACCTTTGTCTACATTTATGATGCTGACCGGGGCCTGTCAGTCCTGCAGAGAGTCTTGGAT
ACAGCCGCAGAGAAGAACTGGCAGGTAACGGCTGTCAACATTCTGACAACCACCGAGGAAGGATACCGGA
TGCTCTTTCAGGACCTGGAGAAGAAAAAGGAGAGGCTGGTGGTGGTTGACTGTGAATCAGAACGCCTCAA
CGCCATCCTGGGCCAGATCGTGAAGCTAGAAAAGAATGGCATCGGGTACCACTACATCCTCGCCAATCTG
GGCTTCATGGACATTGACTTAAATAAGTTCAAGGAGAGCGGAGCCAATGTGACAGGTTTCCAGCTGGTGA
ACTACACAGACACGATCCCAGCCAGAATCATGCAGCAATGGAGGACAAGTGACTCCCGAGACCATACCAG
GGTGGACTGGAAGAGGCCAAAGTACACTTCTGCTCTCACCTATGATGGTGTCAAGGTGATGGCTGAGGCC
TTCCAAAGCCTGCGGAGGCAGAGGATTGACATATCCCGCCGGGGGAATGCTGGGGACTGTCTGGCTAACC
CAGCTGTGCCCTGGGGTCAAGGGATCGACATCCAGAGAGCCCTGCAGCAGGTGCGCTTCGAAGGTTTGAC
AGGAAATGTGCAGTTCAACGAGAAAGGGCGCCGGACCAATTACACCCTCCACGTGATCGAAATGAAACAT
GATGGAATCCGAAAGATTGGTTACTGGAATGAAGACGATAAATTTGTCCCCGCAGCCACCGACGCTCAGG
CTGGAGGGGACAACTCAAGCGTCCAGAATAGGACCTACATCGTCACTACTATCCTCGAAGATCCTTACGT
GATGCTTAAAAAGAATGCCAACCAGTTTGAGGGCAATGACCGCTATGAGGGCTACTGTGTGGAGCTGGCT
GCAGAGATCGCCAAGCACGTGGGCTACTCCTACCGACTTGAGATTGTCAGCGACGGCAAATATGGAGCCC
GGGATCCCGACACAAAGGCTTGGAATGGCATGGTGGGAGAACTGGTCTATGGAAGAGCAGACGTGGCTGT
GGCTCCCTTGACCATAACCTTGGTCCGGGAGGAAGTCATCGACTTCTCCAAGCCATTCATGAGTTTGGGA
ATCTCCATTATGATTAAGAAGCCACAGAAGTCCAAGCCAGGTGTCTTCTCCTTTCTTGACCCTTTGGCCT
ATGAGATCTGGATGTGTATAGTGTTTGCCTACATTGGAGTGAGCGTCGTCCTCTTCCTGGTCAGCCGTTT
CAGCCCCTACGAATGGCACAGCGAAGAGTTTGAAGAGGGACGAGACCAGACAACCAGTGACCAGTCAAAT
GAGTTTGGCATATTCAACAGCCTGTGGTTCTCCCTGGGGGCCTTCATGCAGCAAGGATGTGACATTTCCC
CCAGGTCCCTGTCCGGACGCATCGTCGGCGGCGTCTGGTGGTTCTTCACTTTGATCATCATCTCCTCGTA
CACAGCCAACCTGGCTGCCTTCCTGACTGTGGAGAGGATGGTGTCTCCCATTGAGAGTGCAGAGGACCTG
GCAAAGCAGACGGAAATTGCTTATGGGACATTGGAAGCAGGCTCCACTAAGGAGTTCTTCAGGAGATCTA
AAATCGCTGTGTTTGAGAAGATGTGGACATACATGAAGTCTGCAGAACCATCCGTGTTTGTTCGGACCAC
AGAGGAAGGCATGATCAGAGTGAGAAAATCTAAAGGCAAATACGCCTACCTCCTGGAGTCCACCATGAAT
GAGTATATTGAGCAACGAAAGCCCTGTGACACCATGAAAGTGGGAGGTAACTTGGATTCCAAAGGCTATG
GCATTGCGACACCCAAGGGGTCCGCCCTGAGAAATCCAGTAAACCTGGCAGTGTTAAAACTGAACGAGCA
GGGGCTTTTGGACAAATTGAAAAACAAATGGTGGTACGACAAGGGCGAGTGCGGCAGCGGGGGAGGTGAC
TCCAAGGACAAGACCAGCGCTTTGAGCCTCAGCAATGTGGCAGGCGTGTTCTACATCCTGATTGGAGGGC
TGGGACTGGCCATGCTGGTTGCCTTAATCGAGTTCTGCTACAAATCCCGTAGCGAGTCGAAGCGGATGAA
GGGTTTCTGTTTGATCCCACAGCAATCCATCAATGAAGCCATACGGACATCGACCCTCCCCCGGAACAGT
GGGGCAGGAGCCAGCGGAGGAGGCGGCAGTGGAGAGAATGGCCGGGTGGTCAGCCAGGACTTCCCCAAGT
CCATGCAATCCATTCCCTGCATGAGTCACAGTTCAGGGATGCCCTTGGGAGCCACAGGATTGTAAGAATT
CTGCAGTCGACGGTACCGCGGGCCCGTACAAGTAAAGCGGCCGCAATTCACTCCTCAGGTGCAGGCTGCC
TATCAGAAGGTGGTGGCTGGTGTGGCCAATGCCCTGGCTCACAAATACCACTGAGATCTTTTTCCCTCTG
CCAAAAATTATGGGGACATCATGAAGCCCCTTGAGCATCTGACTTCTGGCTAATAAAGGAAATTTATTTT
CATTGCAATAGTGTGTTGGAATTTTTTGTGTCTCTCACTCGGAAGGACATATGGGAGGGCAAATCATTTA
AAACATCAGAATGAGTATTTGGTTTAGAGTTTGGCAACATATGCCCATATGCTGGCTGCCATGAACAAAG
GTTGGCTATAAAGAGGTCATCAGTATATGAAACAGCCCCCTGCTGTCCATTCCTTATTCCATAGAAAAGC
CTTGACTTGAGGTTAGATTTTTTTTATATTTTGTTTTGTGTTATTTTTTTCTTTAACATCCCTAAAATTT
TCCTTACATGTTTTACTAGCCAGATTTTTCCTCCTCTCCTGACTACTCCCAGTCATAGCTGTCCCTCTTC
TCTTATGGAGATCCCTCGACCTGCACCGTCGACCAGCTGGTCGACGGTGCACCGTCGACCAGCTTGGCGT
AATCATGGTCATAGCTGTTTCCTGTGTGAAATTGTTATCCGCTCACAATTCCACACAACATACGAGCCGG
AAGCATAAAGTGTAAAGCCTGGGGTGCCTAATGAGTGAGCTAACTCACATTAATTGCGTTGCGCTCACTG
CCCGCTTTCCAGTCGGGAAACCTGTCGTGCCAGCGGATCCGCATCTCAATTAGTCAGCAACCATAGTCCC
GCCCCTAACTCCGCCCATCCCGCCCCTAACTCCGCCCAGTTCCGCCCATTCTCCGCCCCATGGCTGACTA
ATTTTTTTTATTTATGCAGAGGCCGAGGCCGCCTCGGCCTCTGAGCTATTCCAGAAGTAGTGAGGAGGCT
TTTTTGGAGGCCTAGGCTTTTGCAAAAAGCTAACTTGTTTATTGCAGCTTATAATGGTTACAAATAAAGC
AATAGCATCACAAATTTCACAAATAAAGCATTTTTTTCACTGCATTCTAGTTGTGGTTTGTCCAAACTCA
TCAATGTATCTTATCATGTCTGGATCCGCTGCATTAATGAATCGGCCAACGCGCGGGGAGAGGCGGTTTG
CGTATTGGGCGCTCTTCCGCTTCCTCGCTCACTGACTCGCTGCGCTCGGTCGTTCGGCTGCGGCGAGCGG
TATCAGCTCACTCAAAGGCGGTAATACGGTTATCCACAGAATCAGGGGATAACGCAGGAAAGAACATGTG
AGCAAAAGGCCAGCAAAAGGCCAGGAACCGTAAAAAGGCCGCGTTGCTGGCGTTTTTCCATAGGCTCCGC
CCCCCTGACGAGCATCACAAAAATCGACGCTCAAGTCAGAGGTGGCGAAACCCGACAGGACTATAAAGAT
ACCAGGCGTTTCCCCCTGGAAGCTCCCTCGTGCGCTCTCCTGTTCCGACCCTGCCGCTTACCGGATACCT
GTCCGCCTTTCTCCCTTCGGGAAGCGTGGCGCTTTCTCATAGCTCACGCTGTAGGTATCTCAGTTCGGTG
TAGGTCGTTCGCTCCAAGCTGGGCTGTGTGCACGAACCCCCCGTTCAGCCCGACCGCTGCGCCTTATCCG
GTAACTATCGTCTTGAGTCCAACCCGGTAAGACACGACTTATCGCCACTGGCAGCAGCCACTGGTAACAG
GATTAGCAGAGCGAGGTATGTAGGCGGTGCTACAGAGTTCTTGAAGTGGTGGCCTAACTACGGCTACACT
AGAAGAACAGTATTTGGTATCTGCGCTCTGCTGAAGCCAGTTACCTTCGGAAAAAGAGTTGGTAGCTCTT
GATCCGGCAAACAAACCACCGCTGGTAGCGGTGGTTTTTTTGTTTGCAAGCAGCAGATTACGCGCAGAAA
AAAAGGATCTCAAGAAGATCCTTTGATCTTTTCTACGGGGTCTGACGCTCAGTGGAACGAAAACTCACGT
TAAGGGATTTTGGTCATGAGATTATCAAAAAGGATCTTCACCTAGATCCTTTTAAATTAAAAATGAAGTT
TTAAATCAATCTAAAGTATATATGAGTAAACTTGGTCTGACAGTTACCAATGCTTAATCAGTGAGGCACC
TATCTCAGCGATCTGTCTATTTCGTTCATCCATAGTTGCCTGACTCCCCGTCGTGTAGATAACTACGATA
CGGGAGGGCTTACCATCTGGCCCCAGTGCTGCAATGATACCGCGAGACCCACGCTCACCGGCTCCAGATT
TATCAGCAATAAACCAGCCAGCCGGAAGGGCCGAGCGCAGAAGTGGTCCTGCAACTTTATCCGCCTCCAT
CCAGTCTATTAATTGTTGCCGGGAAGCTAGAGTAAGTAGTTCGCCAGTTAATAGTTTGCGCAACGTTGTT
GCCATTGCTACAGGCATCGTGGTGTCACGCTCGTCGTTTGGTATGGCTTCATTCAGCTCCGGTTCCCAAC
GATCAAGGCGAGTTACATGATCCCCCATGTTGTGCAAAAAAGCGGTTAGCTCCTTCGGTCCTCCGATCGT
TGTCAGAAGTAAGTTGGCCGCAGTGTTATCACTCATGGTTATGGCAGCACTGCATAATTCTCTTACTGTC
ATGCCATCCGTAAGATGCTTTTCTGTGACTGGTGAGTACTCAACCAAGTCATTCTGAGAATAGTGTATGC
GGCGACCGAGTTGCTCTTGCCCGGCGTCAATACGGGATAATACCGCGCCACATAGCAGAACTTTAAAAGT
GCTCATCATTGGAAAACGTTCTTCGGGGCGAAAACTCTCAAGGATCTTACCGCTGTTGAGATCCAGTTCG
ATGTAACCCACTCGTGCACCCAACTGATCTTCAGCATCTTTTACTTTCACCAGCGTTTCTGGGTGAGCAA
AAACAGGAAGGCAAAATGCCGCAAAAAAGGGAATAAGGGCGACACGGAAATGTTGAATACTCATACTCTT
CCTTTTTCAATATTATTGAAGCATTTATCAGGGTTATTGTCTCATGAGCGGATACATATTTGAATGTATT
TAGAAAAATAAACAAATAGGGGTTCCGCGCACATTTCCCCGAAAAGTGCCACCTGGGTC
